Addgene plasmid #207006: PCUP1-GFP-Pho8-406
Purpose: Integration of GFP-Pho8 as an additional copy in genome, expressed under CUP1 promoter. Uses auxotrophic marker URA3 (Saccharomyces cerevisiae) for selection. Marker for yeast vacuolar membrane.
Depositing lab: Zhiping Xie. Depositing organization: Shanghai Jiao Tong University. Publication: Membrane recruitment of Atg8 by Hfl1 facilitates turnover of vacuolar membrane proteins in yeast cells approaching stationary phase. He CW, Cui XF, Ma SJ, Xu Q, Ran YP, Chen WZ, Mu JX, Li H, Zhu J, Gong Q, Xie Z. BMC Biol. 2021 Jun 4;19(1):117. doi: 10.1186/s12915-021-01048-7. PubMed 34088313.
Backbone
  Vector backbone: pRS406
  Vector type: Yeast Expression
Growth in bacteria
  Bacterial resistance: Ampicillin, 100 μg/mL
  Growth temperature: 37°C
  Growth strain: DH5alpha
  Copy number: High Copy
Gene/Insert
  Gene/Insert name: PHO8
  Species: S. cerevisiae (budding yeast)
  Tag / fusion protein: GFP (N terminal on insert)
  Cloning method: Restriction Enzyme; 5′ cloning site unknown (unknown if destroyed)
Terms and licenses: Academic/Nonprofit Terms; Industry Terms: Not Available to Industry
How to cite: PCUP1-GFP-Pho8-406 was a gift from Zhiping Xie (Addgene plasmid # 207006 ; http://n2t.net/addgene:207006 ; RRID:Addgene_207006)
