[The description below was written by a language model from this plasmid's Addgene catalogue record and pLannotate feature annotations shown in this document.]
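Description:
PCUP1-GFP-Pho8-406 is a yeast integrating expression plasmid built on the pRS406 backbone, 7,302 nt in the sequenced record. As expected for a pRS40x-series vector, the feature table shows no yeast replication origin or centromere, so stable maintenance in Saccharomyces cerevisiae depends on recombination into the genome. Integrants are selected through the URA3 auxotrophic marker, which is carried with its own promoter and can also be counterselected with 5-fluoroorotic acid. In E. coli the plasmid is propagated through a high-copy ColE1/pUC-type origin with ampicillin resistance from β-lactamase. An f1 origin, lac promoter/operator and lacZα remnants, and flanking T3 and T7 promoters are carried over from the parental cloning vector.

The payload is a single expression cassette in which the copper-regulated CUP1 metallothionein promoter drives GFP (S65T variant) fused to the N terminus of the S. cerevisiae PHO8 coding sequence. PHO8 encodes the vacuolar alkaline phosphatase, a phosphatase of broad substrate specificity. No terminator is annotated. Downstream of the PHO8 coding sequence the table shows only short matches, including a fragment of the DIG2 gene on the opposite strand, which may be native genomic sequence cloned along with PHO8, although the record does not say so. The 5′ cloning site is recorded as unknown.

According to the record, the construct is used to add a GFP-Pho8 copy to the yeast genome alongside the endogenous gene, where the fusion serves as a fluorescent marker of the vacuolar membrane. The associated work concerns the turnover of vacuolar membrane proteins in yeast cells approaching stationary phase.
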