Features (pLannotate 1.2.2; 21 found; start..end, strand, type, name):
     45..80      -  CDS            rop (fragment): Rop protein, which maintains plasmids at low copy number; rop
    175..279     +  promoter       AmpR promoter: bla
    280..1140    +  CDS            AmpR: β-lactamase; bla; confers resistance to ampicillin, carbenicillin, and related antibiotics
   1311..1899    +  rep_origin     ori: high-copy-number ColE1/pMB1/pBR322/pUC origin of replication
   2082..2174    +  CDS            lacI (fragment): lac repressor; lacI; The lac repressor binds to the lac operator to inhibit transcription in E. coli. This inhibition can be relieved by adding lactose or isopropyl-β-D-thiogalactopyranoside (IPTG).
   2187..2208    +  protein_bind   CAP binding site: CAP binding activates transcription in the presence of cAMP. E. coli catabolite activator protein
   2223..2253    +  promoter       lac promoter: promoter for the E. coli lac operon
   2261..2277    +  protein_bind   lac operator: The lac repressor binds to the lac operator to inhibit transcription in E. coli. This inhibition can be relieved by adding lactose or isopropyl-β-D-thiogalactopyranoside (IPTG). lac repressor encoded by lacI
   2322..2340    +  promoter       T3 promoter: promoter for bacteriophage T3 RNA polymerase
   2359..2593    +  promoter       CUP1 promoter: S. cerevisiae CUP1; inducible metallothionein promoter, regulated by Cu2+
   2604..3317    +  CDS            GFP (S65T): GFP (S65T) is a basic (constitutively fluorescent) green fluorescent protein published in 1995, derived from Aequorea victoria.
   3336..5033    +  CDS            PHO8: PPB_YEAST - Experimental evidence at protein level: Swiss-Prot protein existence level 1. Phosphatase with broad substrate specificity. A truncated (soluble) version of the protein is responsible for the production of (E,E)-farnesol from (E,E)-farnesyl diphosphate. Acts as a fructose-2,6- bisphosphate 6-phosphatase (PubMed:1848184). From Saccharomyces cerevisiae (strain ATCC 204508 / S288c) (Baker's yeast).
   5094..5110    +  promoter       LEU2 promoter (fragment): S. cerevisiae LEU2
   5217..5381    -  CDS            DIG2 (fragment): DIG2_YEAST - Also known as RST2. Experimental evidence at protein level: Swiss-Prot protein existence level 1. DIG2 and DIG1 are negative regulators of the filamentation and pheromone induced mating program. DIG1 and DIG2 inhibit the transcriptional activity of STE12 by direct protein-protein interaction. DIG2 binds to the DNA binding domain (DBD) of STE12 and thus inhibits transcription when overexpressed. From Saccharomyces cerevisiae (strain ATCC 204508 / S288c) (Baker's yeast).
   5398..5416    -  promoter       T7 promoter: promoter for bacteriophage T7 RNA polymerase
   5424..5579    +  CDS            lacZα (fragment): LacZα fragment of β-galactosidase; lacZ fragment
   5583..6011    +  rep_origin     f1 ori (sequence partly withheld): f1 bacteriophage origin of replication; arrow indicates direction of (+) strand synthesis
   6039..6090    -  misc_feature   bom (fragment): basis of mobility region from pBR322
   6169..6972    -  CDS            URA3: orotidine-5'-phosphate decarboxylase, required for uracil biosynthesis; S. cerevisiae URA3; yeast auxotrophic marker, counterselectable with 5-fluoroorotic acid (5-FOA)
   6973..7188    -  promoter       URA3 promoter: S. cerevisiae URA3
   7196..7245    -  misc_feature   bom (fragment): basis of mobility region from pBR322
>Addgene plasmid #207006 | PCUP1-GFP-Pho8-406 | addgene full sequence | sequence record 422251 | Addgene NGS Result
TCCGCTTACAGACAAGCTGTGACCGTCTCCGGGAGCTGCATGTGTCAGAGGTTTTCACCGTCATCACCGA
AACGCGCGAGACGAAAGGGCCTCGTGATACGCCTATTTTTATAGGTTAATGTCATGATAATAATGGTTTC
TTAGACGTCAGGTGGCACTTTTCGGGGAAATGTGCGCGGAACCCCTATTTGTTTATTTTTCTAAATACAT
TCAAATATGTATCCGCTCATGAGACAATAACCCTGATAAATGCTTCAATAATATTGAAAAAGGAAGAGTA
TGAGTATTCAACATTTCCGTGTCGCCCTTATTCCCTTTTTTGCGGCATTTTGCCTTCCTGTTTTTGCTCA
CCCAGAAACGCTGGTGAAAGTAAAAGATGCTGAAGATCAGTTGGGTGCACGAGTGGGTTACATCGAACTG
GATCTCAACAGCGGTAAGATCCTTGAGAGTTTTCGCCCCGAAGAACGTTTTCCAATGATGAGCACTTTTA
AAGTTCTGCTATGTGGCGCGGTATTATCCCGTATTGACGCCGGGCAAGAGCAACTCGGTCGCCGCATACA
CTATTCTCAGAATGACTTGGTTGAGTACTCACCAGTCACAGAAAAGCATCTTACGGATGGCATGACAGTA
AGAGAATTATGCAGTGCTGCCATAACCATGAGTGATAACACTGCGGCCAACTTACTTCTGACAACGATCG
GAGGACCGAAGGAGCTAACCGCTTTTTTGCACAACATGGGGGATCATGTAACTCGCCTTGATCGTTGGGA
ACCGGAGCTGAATGAAGCCATACCAAACGACGAGCGTGACACCACGATGCCTGTAGCAATGGCAACAACG
TTGCGCAAACTATTAACTGGCGAACTACTTACTCTAGCTTCCCGGCAACAATTAATAGACTGGATGGAGG
CGGATAAAGTTGCAGGACCACTTCTGCGCTCGGCCCTTCCGGCTGGCTGGTTTATTGCTGATAAATCTGG
AGCCGGTGAGCGTGGGTCTCGCGGTATCATTGCAGCACTGGGGCCAGATGGTAAGCCCTCCCGTATCGTA
GTTATCTACACGACGGGGAGTCAGGCAACTATGGATGAACGAAATAGACAGATCGCTGAGATAGGTGCCT
CACTGATTAAGCATTGGTAACTGTCAGACCAAGTTTACTCATATATACTTTAGATTGATTTAAAACTTCA
TTTTTAATTTAAAAGGATCTAGGTGAAGATCCTTTTTGATAATCTCATGACCAAAATCCCTTAACGTGAG
TTTTCGTTCCACTGAGCGTCAGACCCCGTAGAAAAGATCAAAGGATCTTCTTGAGATCCTTTTTTTCTGC
GCGTAATCTGCTGCTTGCAAACAAAAAAACCACCGCTACCAGCGGTGGTTTGTTTGCCGGATCAAGAGCT
ACCAACTCTTTTTCCGAAGGTAACTGGCTTCAGCAGAGCGCAGATACCAAATACTGTTCTTCTAGTGTAG
CCGTAGTTAGGCCACCACTTCAAGAACTCTGTAGCACCGCCTACATACCTCGCTCTGCTAATCCTGTTAC
CAGTGGCTGCTGCCAGTGGCGATAAGTCGTGTCTTACCGGGTTGGACTCAAGACGATAGTTACCGGATAA
GGCGCAGCGGTCGGGCTGAACGGGGGGTTCGTGCACACAGCCCAGCTTGGAGCGAACGACCTACACCGAA
CTGAGATACCTACAGCGTGAGCTATGAGAAAGCGCCACGCTTCCCGAAGGGAGAAAGGCGGACAGGTATC
CGGTAAGCGGCAGGGTCGGAACAGGAGAGCGCACGAGGGAGCTTCCAGGGGGAAACGCCTGGTATCTTTA
TAGTCCTGTCGGGTTTCGCCACCTCTGACTTGAGCGTCGATTTTTGTGATGCTCGTCAGGGGGGCGGAGC
CTATGGAAAAACGCCAGCAACGCGGCCTTTTTACGGTTCCTGGCCTTTTGCTGGCCTTTTGCTCACATGT
TCTTTCCTGCGTTATCCCCTGATTCTGTGGATAACCGTATTACCGCCTTTGAGTGAGCTGATACCGCTCG
CCGCAGCCGAACGACCGAGCGCAGCGAGTCAGTGAGCGAGGAAGCGGAAGAGCGCCCAATACGCAAACCG
CCTCTCCCCGCGCGTTGGCCGATTCATTAATGCAGCTGGCACGACAGGTTTCCCGACTGGAAAGCGGGCA
GTGAGCGCAACGCAATTAATGTGAGTTAGCTCACTCATTAGGCACCCCAGGCTTTACACTTTATGCTTCC
GGCTCGTATGTTGTGTGGAATTGTGAGCGGATAACAATTTCACACAGGAAACAGCTATGACCATGATTAC
GCCAAGCGCGCAATTAACCCTCACTAAAGGGAACAAAAGCTGGAGCTCCTAGTTAGAAAAAGACATTTTT
GCTGTCAGTCACTGTCAAGAGATTCTTTTGCTGGCATTTCTTCTAGAAGCAAAAAGAGCGATGCGTCTTT
TCCGCTGAACCGTTCCAGCAAAAAAGACTACCAACGCAATATGGATTGTCAGAATCATATAAAAGAGAAG
CAAATAACTCCTTGTCTTGTATCAATTGCATTATAATATCTTCTTGTTAGTGCAATATCATATAGAAGTC
ATCGACTAGTAACATGTCTAAAGGTGAAGAATTATTCACTGGTGTTGTCCCAATTTTGGTTGAATTAGAT
GGTGATGTTAATGGTCACAAATTTTCTGTCTCCGGTGAAGGTGAAGGTGATGCTACTTACGGTAAATTGA
CCTTAAAATTTATTTGTACTACTGGTAAATTGCCAGTTCCATGGCCAACCTTAGTCACTACTTTAACTTA
TGGTGTTCAATGTTTTTCTAGATACCCAGATCATATGAAACAACATGACTTTTTCAAGTCTGCCATGCCA
GAAGGTTATGTTCAAGAAAGAACTATTTTTTTCAAAGATGACGGTAACTACAAGACCAGAGCTGAAGTCA
AGTTTGAAGGTGATACCTTAGTTAATAGAATCGAATTAAAAGGTATTGATTTTAAAGAAGATGGTAACAT
TTTAGGTCACAAATTGGAATACAACTATAACTCTCACAATGTTTACATCATGGCTGACAAACAAAAGAAT
GGTATCAAAGTTAACTTCAAAATTAGACACAACATTGAAGATGGTTCTGTTCAATTAGCTGACCATTATC
AACAAAATACTCCAATTGGTGATGGTCCAGTCTTGTTACCAGACAACCATTACTTATCCACTCAATCTGC
CTTATCCAAAGATCCAAACGAAAAGAGAGACCACATGGTCTTGTTAGAATTTGTTACTGCTGCTGGTATT
ACCCATGGTATTGATGAATTGTACAAAGGAGCCGGAACAAGTGACATGATGACTCACACATTACCAAGCG
AACAGACACGTCTTGTTCCTGGATCTGACTCGAGCTCTCGTCCTAAAAAGAGACGGATCTCGAAGAGATC
AAAGATAATAGTATCCACTGTGGTCTGTATTGGTTTGTTGCTGGTTTTAGTGCAACTGGCATTTCCAAGC
AGTTTTGCATTACGTTCTGCATCACACAAGAAGAAGAATGTCATATTCTTCGTGACGGATGGGATGGGAC
CTGCGTCTTTGTCCATGGCAAGATCATTCAACCAGCATGTTAATGATTTACCTATAGACGACATCCTGAC
ACTTGACGAGCATTTTATCGGGTCTTCGAGAACAAGGTCCTCGGACTCACTAGTCACTGACTCAGCTGCG
GGCGCCACCGCATTTGCATGTGCATTAAAGAGCTATAATGGGGCCATCGGTGTTGATCCGCATCACAGAC
CTTGTGGTACAGTGCTCGAGGCGGCTAAGTTAGCAGGTTATCTCACTGGGCTTGTTGTTACGACAAGAAT
CACAGATGCCACTCCGGCTTCATTCAGTTCACATGTTGATTACAGATGGCAGGAAGATCTTATCGCTACG
CACCAGTTAGGCGAATATCCTCTGGGGAGAGTAGTAGACTTACTCATGGGTGGCGGCAGGAGCCATTTCT
ACCCTCAAGGCGAAAAGGCTTCTCCATATGGTCACCACGGTGCTAGAAAAGATGGAAGAGATTTAATCGA
TGAGGCTCAATCTAATGGCTGGCAGTACGTGGGTGACCGTAAAAATTTTGATTCTTTGTTGAAAAGCCAC
GGTGAAAACGTTACTTTACCTTTCTTGGGTCTCTTTGCAGATAACGACATTCCTTTTGAAATTGACAGAG
ATGAAAAGGAGTATCCTTCCCTTAAGGAACAAGTCAAGGTGGCTTTGGGTGCCTTGGAAAAAGCTTCCAA
TGAGGACAAAGATTCTAATGGGTTTTTCTTAATGGTGGAAGGCTCCAGAATTGATCATGCTGGTCACCAA
AACGATCCAGCTTCGCAGGTAAGGGAGGTGTTGGCTTTCGATGAAGCATTCCAATACGTTTTGGAGTTTG
CTGAAAATTCCGATACGGAGACTGTTTTGGTCTCTACGTCGGATCATGAAACGGGTGGTTTAGTCACTTC
AAGACAAGTCACTGCTAGCTATCCTCAGTATGTCTGGTATCCACAGGTGCTCGCCAACGCCACCCATTCA
GGTGAGTTTTTGAAAAGAAAACTAGTAGATTTTGTTCATGAGCATAAGGGCGCAAGCAGCAAAATAGAAA
ATTTCATCAAACATGAGATCCTGGAAAAAGATTTGGGTATTTACGATTACACGGATAGCGATTTAGAAAC
ATTAATTCATTTGGATGACAACGCAAATGCTATCCAAGACAAACTGAATGACATGGTATCATTTAGGGCC
CAAATTGGCTGGACCACGCATGGTCACAGCGCAGTCGACGTCAACATATATGCATACGCCAATAAGAAAG
CTACATGGTCATATGTCTTGAACAATTTACAAGGCAATCACGAAAATACGGAAGTTGGCCAGTTCTTAGA
AAACTTTTTAGAATTGAACCTGAACGAAGTCACTGATTTGATTAGGGACACCAAACACACATCAGATTTT
GATGCTACAGAAATAGCTAGTGAAGTACAACATTATGACGAATACTACCATGAGTTGACCAACTGATCCT
ATCTAACTCTCCCTCTTTTTTCACATATTATTTAATACGTTATAATTTATTTGAATATATATATATATAT
ATATGTATATATACTAACCGCATGACACGTACTGTATCGCATTTCGTTTCGGAGTGCAGGCGAGTTTTAG
GTGCATTCTATAGCGTGAAGAAGTGAAATCTCGTCATTTCTTCAAGTTATGCCATTCAGTCCAGATTGTT
TCACATGCTTTCATATAGTCATTTTTGTCGTCGCGAACTTCAAATTTGAAAACATCATCATACAGAGAGA
TTTCTCCAATAATGATCCTTTCTTTGTCGTTGTCATCATCGGCATCGTCGTTAAGTGAAGCGCGGTACCC
AATTCGCCCTATAGTGAGTCGTATTACGCGCGCTCACTGGCCGTCGTTTTACAACGTCGTGACTGGGAAA
ACCCTGGCGTTACCCAACTTAATCGCCTTGCAGCACATCCCCCTTTCGCCAGCTGGCGTAATAGCGAAGA
GGCCCGCACCGATCGCCCTTCCCAACAGTTGCGCAGCCTGAATGGCGAATGG
[124 nt withheld, positions 5583-5706]
C
[91 nt withheld, positions 5708-5798]
A
[49 nt withheld, positions 5800-5848]
CCTTTGACGTTGGAGTCCACGTTCTTT
[37 nt withheld, positions 5876-5912]
ACCCTATCTCGGTCTATTCTTTTGATTTATAAGGGATTTTGCCGATTTCGGCCTATTGGTTAAAAAATGA
GCTGATTTAACAAAAATTTAACGCGAATTTTAACAAAATATTAACGCTTACAATTTCCTGATGCGGTATT
TTCTCCTTACGCATCTGTGCGGTATTTCACACCGCATAGGGTAATAACTGATATAATTAAATTGAAGCTC
TAATTTGTGAGTTTAGTATACATGCATTTACTTATAATACAGTTTTTTAGTTTTGCTGGCCGCATCTTCT
CAAATATGCTTCCCAGCCTGCTTTTCTGTAACGTTCACCCTCTACCTTAGCATCCCTTCCCTTTGCAAAT
AGTCCTCTTCCAACAATAATAATGTCAGATCCTGTAGAGACCACATCATCCACGGTTCTATACTGTTGAC
CCAATGCGTCTCCCTTGTCATCTAAACCCACACCGGGTGTCATAATCAACCAATCGTAACCTTCATCTCT
TCCACCCATGTCTCTTTGAGCAATAAAGCCGATAACAAAATCTTTGTCGCTCTTCGCAATGTCAACAGTA
CCCTTAGTATATTCTCCAGTAGATAGGGAGCCCTTGCATGACAATTCTGCTAACATCAAAAGGCCTCTAG
GTTCCTTTGTTACTTCTTCTGCCGCCTGCTTCAAACCGCTAACAATACCTGGGCCCACCACACCGTGTGC
ATTCGTAATGTCTGCCCATTCTGCTATTCTGTATACACCCGCAGAGTACTGCAATTTGACTGTATTACCA
ATGTCAGCAAATTTTCTGTCTTCGAAGAGTAAAAAATTGTACTTGGCGGATAATGCCTTTAGCGGCTTAA
CTGTGCCCTCCATGGAAAAATCAGTCAAGATATCCACATGTGTTTTTAGTAAACAAATTTTGGGACCTAA
TGCTTCAACTAACTCCAGTAATTCCTTGGTGGTACGAACATCCAATGAAGCACACAAGTTTGTTTGCTTT
TCGTGCATGATATTAAATAGCTTGGCAGCAACAGGACTAGGATGAGTAGCAGCACGTTCCTTATATGTAG
CTTTCGACATGATTTATCTTCGTTTCCTGCAGGTTTTTGTTCTGTGCAGTTGGGTTAAGAATACTGGGCA
ATTTCATGTTTCTTCAACACTACATATGCGTATATATACCAATCTAAGTCTGTGCTCCTTCCTTCGTTCT
TCCTTCTGTTCGGAGATTACCGAATCAAAAAAATTTCAAGGAAACCGAAATCAAAAAAAAGAATAAAAAA
AAAATGATGAATTGAAAAGGTGGTATGGTGCACTCTCAGTACAATCTGCTCTGATGCCGCATAGTTAAGC
CAGCCCCGACACCCGCCAACACCCGCTGACGCGCCCTGACGGGCTTGTCTGCTCCCGGCA
